>Addgene plasmid #202982 | Salsa-BC141-P2D9 | addgene full sequence | sequence record 421341 | Addgene NGS Result
AGCGCCCAATACGCAAACCGCCTCTCCCCGCGCGTTGGCCGATTCATTAATGCAGTCGAGGGATCTCCAT
AAGAGAAGAGGGACAGCTATGACTGGGAGTAGTCAGGAGAGGAGGAAAAATCTGGCTAGTAAAACATGTA
AGGAAAATTTTAGGGATGTTAAAGAAAAAAATAACACAAAACAAAATATAAAAAAAATCTAACCTCAAGT
CAAGGCTTTTCTATGGAATAAGGAATGGACAGCAGGGGGCTGTTTCATATACTGATGACCTCTTTATAGC
CAACCTTTGTTCATGGCAGCCAGCATATGGGCATATGTTGCCAAACTCTAAACCAAATACTCATTCTGAT
GTTTTAAATGATTTGCCCTCCCATATGTCCTTCCGAGTGAGAGACACAAAAAATTCCAACACACTATTGC
AATGAAAATAAATTTCCTTTATTAGCCAGAAGTCAGATGCTCAAGGGGCTTCATGATGTCCCCATAATTT
TTGGCAGAGGGAAAAAGATCGATCTCAGTGGTATTTGTGAGCCAGGGCATTGGCCACACCAGCCACCACC
TTCTGATAGGCAGCCTGCACCTGAGGAGTGAATTCTTTGCCAAAATGATGAGACAGCACAACAACCAGCA
CGTTGCCCAGGAGCTGTAGGAAAGAGAAGAAGGCATGAACATGGTTAGCAGAGGGGCCCGGTTTGGACTC
AGAGTATTTTATCCTCATCTCAAACAGTGTATATCATTGTAACCATAAAGAGAAAGGCAGGATGATGACC
AGGGTGTAGTTGTTTCTACCAATAAGAATATTTCCACGCCAGCCAGAATTTATATGCAGAAATATTCTAC
CTTATCATTTAATTATAACAATTGTTCTCTAAAACTGTGCTGAAGTACAATATAATATACCCTGATTGCC
TTGAAAAAAAAGTGATTAGAGAAAGTACTTACAATCTGACAAATAAACAAAAGTGAATTTAAAAATTCGT
TACAAATGCAAGCTAAAGTTTAACGAAAAAGTTACAGAAAATGAAAAGAAAATAAGAGGAGACAATGGTT
GTCAACAGAGTAGAAAGTGAAAGAAACAAAATTATCATGAGGGTCCATGGTGATACAAGGGACATCTTCC
CATTCTAAACAACACCCTGAAAACTTTGCCCCCTCCATATAACATGAATTTTACAATAGCGAAAAAGAAA
GAACAATCAAGGGTCCCCAAACTCACCCTGAAGTTCTCAGCTCTAGAGATATCGTCGAGGCCGCGCTAGC
GTTTAAACTGTCGACCTTAATTAAGAGATCTGCTCGAGGCGCGTCAGCTGACTAGAGGATCCCCGGGTAC
CGAGCTCGAATTCGGGGCCGCGGAGGCTGGATCGGTCCCGGTGTCTTCTATGGAGGTCAAAACAGCGTGG
ATGGCGTCTCCAGGCGATCTGACGGTTCACTAAACGAGCTCTGCTTATATAGGCCTCCCACCGTACACGC
CTACCTCGACCCGGGTACCGAGCTCGACTTTCACTTTTCTCTATCACTGATAGGGAGTGGTAAACTCGAC
TTTCACTTTTCTCTATCACTGATAGGGAGTGGTAAACTCGACTTTCACTTTTCTCTATCACTGATAGGGA
GTGGTAAACTCGACTTTCACTTTTCTCTATCACTGATAGGGAGTGGTAAACTCGACTTTCACTTTTCTCT
ATCACTGATAGGGAGTGGTAAACTCGACCTATATAAGCAGAGCTCGTTTAGTGAACCGTCAGATCGCCTG
GAGACGCCATCCACGCTGTTTTGACCTCCATAGAAGACACCGGGACCGATCCAGCCTCCGCGGCCCCGAA
TTCCTGCAGCGGCCGCTCTAGAACTAGTGGATCCCCGCGGATGGTGAGCAAGGGCGAGGAGCTGTTCACC
GGGGTGGTGCCCATCCTGGTCGAGCTGGACGGCGACGTAAACGGCCACAAGTTCAGCGTGTCCGGCGAGG
GCGAGGGCGATGCCACCTACGGCAAGCTGACCCTGAAGTTCATCTGCACCACCGGCAAGCTGCCCGTGCC
CTGGCCCACCCTCGTGACCACCCTGACCTACGGCGTGCAGTGCTTCAGCCGCTACCCCGACCACATGAAG
CAGCACGACTTCTTCAAGTCCGCCATGCCCGAAGGCTACGTCCAGGAGCGCACCATCTTCTTCAAGGACG
ACGGCAACTACAAGACCCGCGCCGAGGTGAAGTTCGAGGGCGACACCCTGGTGAACCGCATCGAGCTGAA
GGGCATCGACTTCAAGGAGGACGGCAACATCCTGGGGCACAAGCTGGAGTACAACTACAACAGCCACAAC
GTCTATATCATGGCCGACAAGCAGAAGAACGGCATCAAGGTGAACTTCAAGATCCGCCACAACATCGAGG
ACGGCAGCGTGCAGCTCGCCGACCACTACCAGCAGAACACCCCCATCGGCGACGGCCCCGTGCTGCTGCC
CGACAACCACTACCTGAGCACCCAGTCCGCCCTGAGCAAAGACCCCAACGAGAAGCGCGATCACATGGTC
CTGCTGGAGTTCGTGACCGCCGCCGGGATCACTCTCGGCATGGACGAGCTGTACAAGTAAAATAAAAGGC
GAATTCGATATCAAGCTTGTCGACCTAGTTCTAGAGGATCCAGACATGATAAGATACATTGATGAGTTTG
GACAAACCACAACTAGAATGCAGTGAAAAAAATGCTTTATTTGTGAAATTTGTGATGCTATTGCTTTATT
TGTAACCATTATAAGCTGCAATAAACAAGTTAACAACAACAATTGCATTCATTTTATGTTTCAGGTTCAG
GGGGAGGTGTGGGAGGTTTTTTAAAGCAAGTAAAACCTCTACAAATGTGGTATGGCTGATTATGATCCTG
CAAGCCTCGTCGTCCTGGCCGGACCACGCTATCTGTGCAAGGTCCCCGGCCCCGGACGCGCGCTCCATGA
GCAGAGCGCCCGCCGCCGAGGCGAAGACTCGGGCGGCGCCCTGCCCGTCCCACCAGGTCAACAGGCGGTA
ACCGGCCTCTTCATCGGGAATGCGCGCGACCTTCAGCATCGCCGGCATGTCCCCCTGGCGGACGGGAAGT
ATCCAGCTCGACCAAGCTGGCCGCGTCGAGTGAAGACGAAAGGGCCTCGTGATACGCCTATTTTTATAGG
TTAATGTCATGATAATAATGGTTTCTTAGACGTCAGGTGGCACTTTTCGGGGAAATGTGCGCGGAACCCC
TATTTGTTTATTTTTCTAAATACATTCAAATATGTATCCGCTCATGAGACAATAACCCTGATAAATGCTT
CAATAATATTGAAAAAGGAAGAGTATGAGTATTCAACATTTCCGTGTCGCCCTTATTCCCTTTTTTGCGG
CATTTTGCCTTCCTGTTTTTGCTCACCCAGAAACGCTGGTGAAAGTAAAAGATGCTGAAGATCAGTTGGG
TGCACGAGTGGGTTACATCGAACTGGATCTCAACAGCGGTAAGATCCTTGAGAGTTTTCGCCCCGAAGAA
CGTTTTCCAATGATGAGCACTTTTAAAGTTCTGCTATGTGGCGCGGTATTATCCCGTGTTGACGCCGGGC
AAGAGCAACTCGGTCGCCGCATACACTATTCTCAGAATGACTTGGTTGAGTACTCACCAGTCACAGAAAA
GCATCTTACGGATGGCATGACAGTAAGAGAATTATGCAGTGCTGCCATAACCATGAGTGATAACACTGCG
GCCAACTTACTTCTGACAACGATCGGAGGACCGAAGGAGCTAACCGCTTTTTTGCACAACATGGGGGATC
ATGTAACTCGCCTTGATCGTTGGGAACCGGAGCTGAATGAAGCCATACCAAACGACGAGCGTGACACCAC
GATGCCTGTAGCAATGGCAACAACGTTGCGCAAACTATTAACTGGCGAACTACTTACTCTAGCTTCCCGG
CAACAATTAATAGACTGGATGGAGGCGGATAAAGTTGCAGGACCACTTCTGCGCTCGGCCCTTCCGGCTG
GCTGGTTTATTGCTGATAAATCTGGAGCCGGTGAGCGTGGGTCTCGCGGTATCATTGCAGCACTGGGGCC
AGATGGTAAGCCCTCCCGTATCGTAGTTATCTACACGACGGGGAGTCAGGCAACTATGGATGAACGAAAT
AGACAGATCGCTGAGATAGGTGCCTCACTGATTAAGCATTGGTAACTGTCAGACCAAGTTTACTCATATA
TACTTTAGATTGATTTAAAACTTCATTTTTAATTTAAAAGGATCTAGGTGAAGATCCTTTTTGATAATCT
CATGACCAAAATCCCTTAACGTGAGTTTTCGTTCCACTGAGCGTCAGACCCCGTAGAAAAGATCAAAGGA
TCTTCTTGAGATCCTTTTTTTCTGCGCGTAATCTGCTGCTTGCAAACAAAAAAACCACCGCTACCAGCGG
TGGTTTGTTTGCCGGATCAAGAGCTACCAACTCTTTTTCCGAAGGTAACTGGCTTCAGCAGAGCGCAGAT
ACCAAATACTGTTCTTCTAGTGTAGCCGTAGTTAGGCCACCACTTCAAGAACTCTGTAGCACCGCCTACA
TACCTCGCTCTGCTAATCCTGTTACCAGTGGCTGCTGCCAGTGGCGATAAGTCGTGTCTTACCGGGTTGG
ACTCAAGACGATAGTTACCGGATAAGGCGCAGCGGTCGGGCTGAACGGGGGGTTCGTGCACACAGCCCAG
CTTGGAGCGAACGACCTACACCGAACTGAGATACCTACAGCGTGAGCTATGAGAAAGCGCCACGCTTCCC
GAAGGGAGAAAGGCGGACAGGTATCCGGTAAGCGGCAGGGTCGGAACAGGAGAGCGCACGAGGGAGCTTC
CAGGGGGAAACGCCTGGTATCTTTATAGTCCTGTCGGGTTTCGCCACCTCTGACTTGAGCGTCGATTTTT
GTGATGCTCGTCAGGGGGGCGGAGCCTATGGAAAAACGCCAGCAACGCGGCCTTTTTACGGTTCCTGGCC
TTTTGCTGGCCTTTTGCTCACATGTTCTTTCCTGCGTTATCCCCTGATTCTGTGGATAACCGTATTACCG
CCTTTGAGTGAGCTGATACCGCTCGCCGCAGCCGAACGACCGAGCGCAGCGAGTCAGTGAGCGAGGAAGC
GGAAG
Features (pLannotate 1.2.2; 17 found; start..end, strand, type, name):
      2..55      +  CDS            lacI (fragment): lac repressor; lacI; The lac repressor binds to the lac operator to inhibit transcription in E. coli. This inhibition can be relieved by adding lactose or isopropyl-β-D-thiogalactopyranoside (IPTG).
    388..443     -  polyA_signal   β-globin poly(A) signal: rabbit β-globin polyadenylation signal (Gil and Proudfoot, 1987)
    518..640     -  CDS            HBB: HBB_COLGU - Experimental evidence at transcript level: Swiss-Prot protein existence level 2. Involved in oxygen transport from the lung to the various peripheral tissues. From Colobus guereza (Mantled guereza) (Eastern black-and-white colobus monkey).
    644..1216    -  intron         β-globin intron: intron from rabbit β-globin gene
   1312..1343    -  misc_feature   MCS (fragment): pUC18/19 multiple cloning site
   1437..1475    -  promoter       minimal CMV promoter: human cytomegalovirus (CMV) immediate early promoter
   1493..1708    -  protein_bind   tetracycline response element (fragment): contains seven copies of the tetracycline operator tetO tetracycline repressor TetR
   1708..1753    +  promoter       TRE3GV promoter (fragment): 3rd-generation Tet-responsive promoter that can be activated by binding of Tet-On® 3G, optimized for retroviral and lentiviral vectors
   1829..1856    +  misc_feature   MCS (fragment): pBluescript multiple cloning site
   1861..2580    +  CDS            EGFP: the original enhanced GFP (Yang et al., 1996) mammalian codon-optimized
   2591..2613    +  misc_feature   MCS (fragment): pBluescript multiple cloning site
   2627..2761    -  polyA_signal   SV40 poly(A) signal: SV40 polyadenylation signal
   2784..2867    -  CDS            large T antigen (fragment): large T antigen from SV40 (simian virus 40)
   2861..3091    -  CDS            str (fragment): STR_KLEPN - Protein inferred from homology: Swiss-Prot protein existence level 3. The aminoglycoside phosphotransferases achieve inactivation of their antibiotic substrates by phosphorylation. From Klebsiella pneumoniae.
   3210..3314    +  promoter       AmpR promoter: bla
   3315..4175    +  CDS            AmpR: β-lactamase; bla; confers resistance to ampicillin, carbenicillin, and related antibiotics
   4346..4934    +  rep_origin     ori: high-copy-number ColE1/pMB1/pBR322/pUC origin of replication
