[The description below was written by a language model from this plasmid's Addgene catalogue record and pLannotate feature annotations shown in this document.]
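Description:
Salsa-BC141-P2D9 is a 5.1 kb mammalian expression plasmid built on the pCER206 backbone. It is one member of a set of barcoded reporter plasmids for PRESTO-Salsa, a highly multiplexed screening format for measuring GPCR activation. It is maintained in E. coli as a high-copy plasmid through a ColE1/pUC-type origin and is selected with ampicillin via the bla gene under its native promoter. No mammalian selection marker is annotated. The short lacI, str and SV40 large T antigen matches in the feature table are fragments and appear to be backbone remnants rather than functional genes.

The payload is a synthetic insert of about 730 bp described as EGFP/BC141, cloned between BsrGI and HindIII sites and placed under a Tet response element. In the feature table, a tetO array sits centrally. On one side, a TRE3G-type promoter fragment leads into the mammalian codon-optimized EGFP coding sequence, followed by a short polylinker region and then an SV40 polyadenylation region that is annotated on the opposite strand. The BC141 barcode is not annotated as its own feature; the cloning sites suggest it lies just downstream of EGFP, but the record does not give its position. On the other side of the tetO array, a minimal CMV promoter points toward a polylinker fragment, a rabbit β-globin intron, a globin exon fragment and a β-globin poly(A) signal. This resembles a bidirectional Tet-responsive layout, although no coding sequence is annotated in that second arm.

Because expression depends on a Tet-family transactivator binding the tetO sites, reporter output would track transactivator activity in the transfected cell. The barcode presumably lets this plasmid's transcript be distinguished from others in a pooled sequencing readout. The record does not state which receptor is paired with BC141.
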