Addgene plasmid #202982: Salsa-BC141-P2D9
Purpose: Expression of barcoded reporter plasmid for PRESTO-Salsa; EGFP/BC141
Depositing lab: Noah Palm. Depositing organization: Yale University. Publication: Highly multiplexed bioactivity screening reveals human and microbiota metabolome-GPCRome interactions. Chen H, Rosen CE, Gonzalez-Hernandez JA, Song D, Potempa J, Ring AM, Palm NW. Cell. 2023 Jul 6;186(14):3095-3110.e19. doi: 10.1016/j.cell.2023.05.024. Epub 2023 Jun 14. PubMed 37321219.
Backbone
  Vector backbone: pCER206
  Vector type: Mammalian Expression
Growth in bacteria
  Bacterial resistance: Ampicillin, 100 μg/mL
  Growth temperature: 37°C
  Growth strain: DH5alpha
  Copy number: High Copy
Gene/Insert
  Gene/Insert name: EGFP/BC141
  Species: Synthetic
  Insert size (bp): 730
  Promoter: Tet Response Element (TRE)
  Cloning method: Restriction Enzyme; 5′ cloning site BsrGI (not destroyed); 3′ cloning site HindIII (not destroyed)
  Sequencing primers: 5′ Custom primer (GAAGCGCGATCACATGG)
Terms and licenses: Academic/Nonprofit Terms; Industry Terms: Not Available to Industry
How to cite: Salsa-BC141-P2D9 was a gift from Noah Palm (Addgene plasmid # 202982 ; http://n2t.net/addgene:202982 ; RRID:Addgene_202982)
