>Addgene plasmid #202982 | Salsa-BC141-P2D9 | depositor partial sequence | sequence record 393855 | BC141
AATAAAAGGC
